>Addgene plasmid #142808 | TFORF1550 | addgene full sequence | sequence record 395864 | Addgene NGS Result
TTAATGTAGTCTTATGCAATACTCTTGTAGTCTTGCAACATGGTAACGATGAGTTAGCAACATGCCTTAC
AAGGAGAGAAAAAGCACCGTGCATGCCGATTGGTGGAAGTAAGGTGGTACGATCGTGCCTTATTAGGAAG
GCAACAGACGGGTCTGACATGGATTGGACGAACCACTGAATTGCCGCATTGCAGAGATATTGTATTTAAG
TGCCTAGCTCGATACATAAACGGGTCTCTCTGGTTAGACCAGATCTGAGCCTGGGAGCTCTCTGGCTAAC
TAGGGAACCCACTGCTTAAGCCTCAATAAAGCTTGCCTTGAGTGCTTCAAGTAGTGTGTGCCCGTCTGTT
GTGTGACTCTGGTAACTAGAGATCCCTCAGACCCTTTTAGTCAGTGTGGAAAATCTCTAGCAGTGGCGCC
CGAACAGGGACTTGAAAGCGAAAGGGAAACCAGAGGAGCTCTCTCGACGCAGGACTCGGCTTGCTGAAGC
GCGCACGGCAAGAGGCGAGGGGCGGCGACTGGTGAGTACGCCAAAAATTTTGACTAGCGGAGGCTAGAAG
GAGAGAGATGGGTGCGAGAGCGTCAGTATTAAGCGGGGGAGAATTAGATCGCGATGGGAAAAAATTCGGT
TAAGGCCAGGGGGAAAGAAAAAATATAAATTAAAACATATAGTATGGGCAAGCAGGGAGCTAGAACGATT
CGCAGTTAATCCTGGCCTGTTAGAAACATCAGAAGGCTGTAGACAAATACTGGGACAGCTACAACCATCC
CTTCAGACAGGATCAGAAGAACTTAGATCATTATATAATACAGTAGCAACCCTCTATTGTGTGCATCAAA
GGATAGAGATAAAAGACACCAAGGAAGCTTTAGACAAGATAGAGGAAGAGCAAAACAAAAGTAAGACCAC
CGCACAGCAAGCGGCCGCTGATCTTCAGACCTGGAGGAGGAGATATGAGGGACAATTGGAGAAGTGAATT
ATATAAATATAAAGTAGTAAAAATTGAACCATTAGGAGTAGCACCCACCAAGGCAAAGAGAAGAGTGGTG
CAGAGAGAAAAAAGAGCAGTGGGAATAGGAGCTTTGTTCCTTGGGTTCTTGGGAGCAGCAGGAAGCACTA
TGGGCGCAGCGTCAATGACGCTGACGGTACAGGCCAGACAATTATTGTCTGGTATAGTGCAGCAGCAGAA
CAATTTGCTGAGGGCTATTGAGGCGCAACAGCATCTGTTGCAACTCACAGTCTGGGGCATCAAGCAGCTC
CAGGCAAGAATCCTGGCTGTGGAAAGATACCTAAAGGATCAACAGCTCCTGGGGATTTGGGGTTGCTCTG
GAAAACTCATTTGCACCACTGCTGTGCCTTGGAATGCTAGTTGGAGTAATAAATCTCTGGAACAGATTTG
GAATCACACGACCTGGATGGAGTGGGACAGAGAAATTAACAATTACACAAGCTTAATACACTCCTTAATT
GAAGAATCGCAAAACCAGCAAGAAAAGAATGAACAAGAATTATTGGAATTAGATAAATGGGCAAGTTTGT
GGAATTGGTTTAACATAACAAATTGGCTGTGGTATATAAAATTATTCATAATGATAGTAGGAGGCTTGGT
AGGTTTAAGAATAGTTTTTGCTGTACTTTCTATAGTGAATAGAGTTAGGCAGGGATATTCACCATTATCG
TTTCAGACCCACCTCCCAACCCCGAGGGGACCCATGCATTGCATCTCAATTAGTCAGCAACCAGGTGTGG
AAAGTCCCCAGGCTCCCCAGCAGGCAGAAGTATGCAAAGCATGCGTCTCAATTAGTCAGCAACCATAGTC
CCGCCCCTAACTCCGCCCATCCCGCCCCTAACTCCGCCCAGTTCCGCCCATTCTCCGCCCCATGGCTGAC
TAATTTTTTTTATTTATGCAGAGGCCGAGGCCGCCTCGGCCTCTGAGCTATTCCAGAAGTAGTGAGGAGG
CTTTTTTGGAGGCCTAGGCTTTTGCAAAAAGCTTTCTAGAGGTACCACCGGAGCTTACCATGACCGAGTA
CAAGCCCACGGTGCGCCTCGCCACCCGCGACGACGTCCCCAGGGCCGTACGCACCCTCGCCGCCGCGTTC
GCCGACTACCCCGCCACGCGCCACACCGTCGATCCGGACCGCCACATCGAGCGGGTCACCGAGCTGCAAG
AACTCTTCCTCACGCGCGTCGGGCTCGACATCGGCAAGGTGTGGGTCGCGGACGACGGCGCCGCCGTGGC
GGTCTGGACCACGCCGGAGAGCGTCGAAGCGGGGGCGGTGTTCGCCGAGATCGGCCCGCGCATGGCCGAG
TTGAGCGGTTCCCGGCTGGCCGCGCAGCAACAGATGGAAGGCCTCCTGGCGCCGCACCGGCCCAAGGAGC
CCGCGTGGTTCCTGGCCACCGTCGGCGTCTCGCCCGACCACCAGGGCAAGGGTCTGGGCAGCGCCGTCGT
GCTCCCCGGAGTGGAGGCGGCCGAGCGCGCCGGGGTGCCCGCCTTCCTGGAGACCTCCGCGCCCCGCAAC
CTCCCCTTCTACGAGCGGCTCGGCTTCACCGTCACCGCCGACGTCGAGGTGCCCGAAGGACCGCGCACCT
GGTGCATGACCCGCAAGCCCGGTGCCAGTTAACGAATTCTAGATCTTGAGACAAATGGCAGTATTCATCC
ACAATTTTAAAAGAAAAGGGGGGATTGGGGGGTACAGTGCAGGGGAAAGAATAGTAGACATAATAGCAAC
AGACATACAAACTAAAGAATTACAAAAACAAATTACAAAAATTCAAAATTTTCGGGTTTATTACAGGGAC
AGCAGAGATCCACTTTGGCGCCGGCTCGAGGCCTGCAGGTGCAAAGATGGATAAAGTTTTAAACAGAGAG
GAATCTTTGCAGCTAATGGACCTTCTAGGTCTTGAAAGGAGTGGGAATTGGCTCCGGTGCCCGTCAGTGG
GCAGAGCGCACATCGCCCACAGTCCCCGAGAAGTTGGGGGGAGGGGTCGGCAATTGAACCGGTGCCTAGA
GAAGGTGGCGCGGGGTAAACTGGGAAAGTGATGTCGTGTACTGGCTCCGCCTTTTTCCCGAGGGTGGGGG
AGAACCGTATATAAGTGCAGTAGTCGCCGTGAACGTTCTTTTTCGCAACGGGTTTGCCGCCAGAACACAG
GTAAGTGCCGTGTGTGGTTCCCGCGGGCCTGGCCTCTTTACGGGTTATGGCCCTTGCGTGCCTTGAATTA
CTTCCACCTGGCTGCAGTACGTGATTCTTGATCCCGAGCTTCGGGTTGGAAGTGGGTGGGAGAGTTCGAG
GCCTTGCGCTTAAGGAGCCCCTTCGCCTCGTGCTTGAGTTGAGGCCTGGCCTGGGCGCTGGGGCCGCCGC
GTGCGAATCTGGTGGCACCTTCGCGCCTGTCTCGCTGCTTTCGATAAGTCTCTAGCCATTTAAAATTTTT
GATGACCTGCTGCGACGCTTTTTTTCTGGCAAGATAGTCTTGTAAATGCGGGCCAAGATCTGCACACTGG
TATTTCGGTTTTTGGGGCCGCGGGCGGCGACGGGGCCCGTGCGTCCCAGCGCACATGTTCGGCGAGGCGG
GGCCTGCGAGCGCGGCCACCGAGAATCGGACGGGGGTAGTCTCAAGCTGGCCGGCCTGCTCTGGTGCCTG
GCCTCGCGCCGCCGTGTATCGCCCCGCCCTGGGCGGCAAGGCTGGCCCGGTCGGCACCAGTTGCGTGAGC
GGAAAGATGGCCGCTTCCCGGCCCTGCTGCAGGGAGCTCAAAATGGAGGACGCGGCGCTCGGGAGAGCGG
GCGGGTGAGTCACCCACACAAAGGAAAAGGGCCTTTCCGTCCTCAGCCGTCGCTTCATGTGACTCCACGG
AGTACCGGGCGCCGTCCAGGCACCTCGATTAGTTCTCGAGCTTTTGGAGTACGTCGTCTTTAGGTTGGGG
GGAGGGGTTTTATGCGATGGAGTTTCCCCACACTGAGTGGGTGGAGACTGAAGTTAGGCCAGCTTGGCAC
TTGATGTAATTCTCCTTGGAATTTGCCCTTTTTGAGTTTGGATCTTGGTTCATTCTCAAGCCTCAGACAG
TGGTTCAAAGTTTTTTTCTTCCATTTCAGGTGTCGTGAGGCTAGCACCGCCACCATGCCTCTGCACGTGA
AGTGGCCGTTCCCCGCGGTGCCGCCGCTCACCTGGACCCTGGCCAGCAGCGTCGTCATGGGCTTGGTGGG
CACCTACAGCTGCTTCTGGACCAAGTACATGAACCACCTGACCGTGCACAACAGGGAGGTGCTGTACGAG
CTCATCGAGAAGCGAGGCCCGGCCACGCCCCTCATCACCGTGTCCAATCACCAGTCCTGCATGGACGACC
CTCATCTCTGGGGGATCCTGAAACTCCGCCACATCTGGAACCTGAAGTTGATGCGTTGGACCCCTGCAGC
TGCAGACATCTGCTTCACCAAGGAGCTACACTCCCACTTCTTCAGCTTGGGCAAGTGTGTGCCTGTGTGC
CGAGGAGCAGAATTTTTCCAAGCAGAGAATGAGGGGAAAGGTGTTCTAGACACAGGCAGGCACATGCCAG
GTGCTGGAAAAAGAAGAGAGAAAGGAGATGGCGTCTACCAGAAGGGGATGGACTTCATTTTGGAGAAGCT
CAACCATGGGGACTGGGTGCATATCTTCCCAGAAGGAATCGGGCGCCTGATTGCTGAGTGTCATCTCAAC
CCCATCATCCTGCCCCTGTGGCATGTCGGAATGAATGACGTCCTTCCTAACAGTCCGCCCTACTTCCCCC
GCTTTGGACAGAAAATCACTGTGCTGATCGGGAAGCCCTTCAGTGCCCTGCCTGTACTCGAGCGGCTCCG
GGCGGAGAACAAGTCGGCTGTGGAGATGCGGAAAGCCCTGACGGACTTCATTCAAGAGGAATTCCAGCAT
CTGAAGACTCAGGCAGAGCAGCTCCACAACCACCTCCAGCCTGGGAGATAGTAATGAACTAGTCCGTAAC
TTGAAAGTATTTCGATTTCTTGGCTTTATATATCTTGTGGAAAGGACGAGCAGCCTTACTATCCTAAGGT
CTCACGCGTTAAGTCGACAATCAACCTCTGGATTACAAAATTTGTGAAAGATTGACTGGTATTCTTAACT
ATGTTGCTCCTTTTACGCTATGTGGATACGCTGCTTTAATGCCTTTGTATCATGCTATTGCTTCCCGTAT
GGCTTTCATTTTCTCCTCCTTGTATAAATCCTGGTTGCTGTCTCTTTATGAGGAGTTGTGGCCCGTTGTC
AGGCAACGTGGCGTGGTGTGCACTGTGTTTGCTGACGCAACCCCCACTGGTTGGGGCATTGCCACCACCT
GTCAGCTCCTTTCCGGGACTTTCGCTTTCCCCCTCCCTATTGCCACGGCGGAACTCATCGCCGCCTGCCT
TGCCCGCTGCTGGACAGGGGCTCGGCTGTTGGGCACTGACAATTCCGTGGTGTTGTCGGGGAAATCATCG
TCCTTTCCTTGGCTGCTCGCCTGTGTTGCCACCTGGATTCTGCGCGGGACGTCCTTCTGCTACGTCCCTT
CGGCCCTCAATCCAGCGGACCTTCCTTCCCGCGGCCTGCTGCCGGCTCTGCGGCCTCTTCCGCGTCTTCG
CCTTCGCCCTCAGACGAGTCGGATCTCCCTTTGGGCCGCCTCCCCGCGTCGACTTTAAGACCAATGACTT
ACAAGGCAGCTGTAGATCTTAGCCACTTTTTAAAAGAAAAGGGGGGACTGGAAGGGCTAATTCACTCCCA
ACGAAGACAAGATCTGCTTTTTGCTTGTACTGGGTCTCTCTGGTTAGACCAGATCTGAGCCTGGGAGCTC
TCTGGCTAACTAGGGAACCCACTGCTTAAGCCTCAATAAAGCTTGCCTTGAGTGCTTCAAGTAGTGTGTG
CCCGTCTGTTGTGTGACTCTGGTAACTAGAGATCCCTCAGACCCTTTTAGTCAGTGTGGAAAATCTCTAG
CAGTACGTATAGTAGTTCATGTCATCTTATTATTCAGTATTTATAACTTGCAAAGAAATGAATATCAGAG
AGTGAGAGGAACTTGTTTATTGCAGCTTATAATGGTTACAAATAAAGCAATAGCATCACAAATTTCACAA
ATAAAGCATTTTTTTCACTGCATTCTAGTTGTGGTTTGTCCAAACTCATCAATGTATCTTATCATGTCTG
GCTCTAGCTATCCCGCCCCTAACTCCGCCCATCCCGCCCCTAACTCCGCCCAGTTCCGCCCATTCTCCGC
CCCATGGCTGACTAATTTTTTTTATTTATGCAGAGGCCGAGGCCGCCTCGGCCTCTGAGCTATTCCAGAA
GTAGTGAGGAGGCTTTTTTGGAGGCCTAGGGACGTACCCAATTCGCCCTATAGTGAGTCGTATTACGCGC
GCTCACTGGCCGTCGTTTTACAACGTCGTGACTGGGAAAACCCTGGCGTTACCCAACTTAATCGCCTTGC
AGCACATCCCCCTTTCGCCAGCTGGCGTAATAGCGAAGAGGCCCGCACCGATCGCCCTTCCCAACAGTTG
CGCAGCCTGAATGGCGAATGGG
[124 nt withheld, positions 6533-6656]
C
[91 nt withheld, positions 6658-6748]
A
[49 nt withheld, positions 6750-6798]
CCTTTGACGTTGGAGTCCACGTTCTTT
[37 nt withheld, positions 6826-6862]
ACCCTATCTCGGTCTATTCTTTTGATTTATAAGGGATTTTGCCGATTTCGGCCTATTGGTTAAAAAATGA
GCTGATTTAACAAAAATTTAACGCGAATTTTAACAAAATATTAACGCTTACAATTTAGGTGGCACTTTTC
GGGGAAATGTGCGCGGAACCCCTATTTGTTTATTTTTCTAAATACATTCAAATATGTATCCGCTCATGAG
ACAATAACCCTGATAAATGCTTCAATAATATTGAAAAAGGAAGAGTATGAGTATTCAACATTTCCGTGTC
GCCCTTATTCCCTTTTTTGCGGCATTTTGCCTTCCTGTTTTTGCTCACCCAGAAACGCTGGTGAAAGTAA
AAGATGCTGAAGATCAGTTGGGTGCACGAGTGGGTTACATCGAACTGGATCTCAACAGCGGTAAGATCCT
TGAGAGTTTTCGCCCCGAAGAACGTTTTCCAATGATGAGCACTTTTAAAGTTCTGCTATGTGGCGCGGTA
TTATCCCGTATTGACGCCGGGCAAGAGCAACTCGGTCGCCGCATACACTATTCTCAGAATGACTTGGTTG
AGTACTCACCAGTCACAGAAAAGCATCTTACGGATGGCATGACAGTAAGAGAATTATGCAGTGCTGCCAT
AACCATGAGTGATAACACTGCGGCCAACTTACTTCTGACAACGATCGGAGGACCGAAGGAGCTAACCGCT
TTTTTGCACAACATGGGGGATCATGTAACTCGCCTTGATCGTTGGGAACCGGAGCTGAATGAAGCCATAC
CAAACGACGAGCGTGACACCACGATGCCTGTAGCAATGGCAACAACGTTGCGCAAACTATTAACTGGCGA
ACTACTTACTCTAGCTTCCCGGCAACAATTAATAGACTGGATGGAGGCGGATAAAGTTGCAGGACCACTT
CTGCGCTCGGCCCTTCCGGCTGGCTGGTTTATTGCTGATAAATCTGGAGCCGGTGAGCGTGGGTCTCGCG
GTATCATTGCAGCACTGGGGCCAGATGGTAAGCCCTCCCGTATCGTAGTTATCTACACGACGGGGAGTCA
GGCAACTATGGATGAACGAAATAGACAGATCGCTGAGATAGGTGCCTCACTGATTAAGCATTGGTAACTG
TCAGACCAAGTTTACTCATATATACTTTAGATTGATTTAAAACTTCATTTTTAATTTAAAAGGATCTAGG
TGAAGATCCTTTTTGATAATCTCATGACCAAAATCCCTTAACGTGAGTTTTCGTTCCACTGAGCGTCAGA
CCCCGTAGAAAAGATCAAAGGATCTTCTTGAGATCCTTTTTTTCTGCGCGTAATCTGCTGCTTGCAAACA
AAAAAACCACCGCTACCAGCGGTGGTTTGTTTGCCGGATCAAGAGCTACCAACTCTTTTTCCGAAGGTAA
CTGGCTTCAGCAGAGCGCAGATACCAAATACTGTTCTTCTAGTGTAGCCGTAGTTAGGCCACCACTTCAA
GAACTCTGTAGCACCGCCTACATACCTCGCTCTGCTAATCCTGTTACCAGTGGCTGCTGCCAGTGGCGAT
AAGTCGTGTCTTACCGGGTTGGACTCAAGACGATAGTTACCGGATAAGGCGCAGCGGTCGGGCTGAACGG
GGGGTTCGTGCACACAGCCCAGCTTGGAGCGAACGACCTACACCGAACTGAGATACCTACAGCGTGAGCT
ATGAGAAAGCGCCACGCTTCCCGAAGGGAGAAAGGCGGACAGGTATCCGGTAAGCGGCAGGGTCGGAACA
GGAGAGCGCACGAGGGAGCTTCCAGGGGGAAACGCCTGGTATCTTTATAGTCCTGTCGGGTTTCGCCACC
TCTGACTTGAGCGTCGATTTTTGTGATGCTCGTCAGGGGGGCGGAGCCTATGGAAAAACGCCAGCAACGC
GGCCTTTTTACGGTTCCTGGCCTTTTGCTGGCCTTTTGCTCACATGTTCTTTCCTGCGTTATCCCCTGAT
TCTGTGGATAACCGTATTACCGCCTTTGAGTGAGCTGATACCGCTCGCCGCAGCCGAACGACCGAGCGCA
GCGAGTCAGTGAGCGAGGAAGCGGAAGAGCGCCCAATACGCAAACCGCCTCTCCCCGCGCGTTGGCCGAT
TCATTAATGCAGCTGGCACGACAGGTTTCCCGACTGGAAAGCGGGCAGTGAGCGCAACGCAATTAATGTG
AGTTAGCTCACTCATTAGGCACCCCAGGCTTTACACTTTATGCTTCCGGCTCGTATGTTGTGTGGAATTG
TGAGCGGATAACAATTTCACACAGGAAACAGCTATGACCATGATTACGCCAAGCGCGCAATTAACCCTCA
CTAAAGGGAACAAAAGCTGGAGCTGCAAGC
Features (pLannotate 1.2.2; 31 found; start..end, strand, type, name):
      5..231     +  promoter       RSV promoter: Rous sarcoma virus enhancer/promoter
    232..412     +  LTR            5' LTR (truncated): truncated 5' long terminal repeat (LTR) from HIV-1
    459..584     +  misc_feature   HIV-1 Ψ: packaging signal of human immunodeficiency virus type 1
    568..931     +  CDS            HIV-1 gag (fragment): gag protein from human immunodeficiency virus 1; gag
   1077..1310    +  misc_feature   RRE: The Rev response element (RRE) of HIV-1 allows for Rev-dependent mRNA export from the nucleus to the cytoplasm.
   1687..1713    +  CDS            Rev (fragment): human immunodeficiency virus 1 (HIV-1) Rev protein; rev; enhances nuclear export of unspliced and incompletely spliced viral mRNAs
   1720..1743    +  promoter       SV40 promoter (fragment): SV40 early promoter
   1744..1815    +  promoter       SV40 promoter (fragment): SV40 enhancer and early promoter
   1839..1974    +  rep_origin     SV40 ori: SV40 origin of replication
   2020..2616    +  CDS            PuroR (fragment): puromycin N-acetyltransferase; pac from Streptomyces; confers resistance to puromycin
   2665..2782    +  misc_feature   cPPT/CTS: central polypurine tract and central termination sequence of HIV-1
   2847..2913    +  CDS            small t antigen (fragment): SV40 (simian virus 40) small t antigen
   2920..4098    +  promoter       EF-1α promoter: strong constitutive promoter for human elongation factor EF-1α
   4115..4948    +  CDS            TAZ: TAZ_HUMAN - Also known as EFE2, G4.5. Experimental evidence at protein level: Swiss-Prot protein existence level 1. [Isoform 7]: Catalytically inactive. From Homo sapiens (Human).
   4964..5017    +  promoter       U6 promoter (fragment): RNA polymerase III promoter for human U6 snRNA
   5059..5647    +  misc_feature   WPRE: woodchuck hepatitis virus posttranscriptional regulatory element
   5698..5717    +  misc_feature   cPPT/CTS (fragment): central polypurine tract and central termination sequence of HIV-1
   5719..5952    +  LTR            3' LTR (ΔU3): self-inactivating 3' long terminal repeat (LTR) from HIV-1
   6030..6151    +  polyA_signal   SV40 poly(A) signal: SV40 polyadenylation signal
   6191..6326    +  rep_origin     SV40 ori: SV40 origin of replication
   6347..6365    -  promoter       T7 promoter: promoter for bacteriophage T7 RNA polymerase
   6373..6528    +  CDS            lacZα (fragment): LacZα fragment of β-galactosidase; lacZ fragment
   6533..6961    +  rep_origin     f1 ori (sequence partly withheld): f1 bacteriophage origin of replication; arrow indicates direction of (+) strand synthesis
   7014..7118    +  promoter       AmpR promoter: bla
   7119..7979    +  CDS            AmpR: β-lactamase; bla; confers resistance to ampicillin, carbenicillin, and related antibiotics
   8150..8738    +  rep_origin     ori: high-copy-number ColE1/pMB1/pBR322/pUC origin of replication
   8921..9013    +  CDS            lacI (fragment): lac repressor; lacI; The lac repressor binds to the lac operator to inhibit transcription in E. coli. This inhibition can be relieved by adding lactose or isopropyl-β-D-thiogalactopyranoside (IPTG).
   9026..9047    +  protein_bind   CAP binding site: CAP binding activates transcription in the presence of cAMP. E. coli catabolite activator protein
   9062..9092    +  promoter       lac promoter: promoter for the E. coli lac operon
   9100..9116    +  protein_bind   lac operator: The lac repressor binds to the lac operator to inhibit transcription in E. coli. This inhibition can be relieved by adding lactose or isopropyl-β-D-thiogalactopyranoside (IPTG). lac repressor encoded by lacI
   9161..9179    +  promoter       T3 promoter: promoter for bacteriophage T3 RNA polymerase
