[The description below was written by a language model from this plasmid's Addgene catalogue record and pLannotate feature annotations shown in this document.]
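Description:
TFORF1550 is a third-generation-style, self-inactivating lentiviral expression plasmid built on the pLX_TRC317 backbone and belongs to a barcoded transcription factor ORF collection. It is propagated in E. coli through a high-copy ColE1/pUC-type origin with ampicillin resistance (AmpR), and it also carries an f1 origin and remnants of a lac/T7/T3 cloning region. The depositor notes that the plasmid may recombine, as is common for LTR-containing vectors. The sequenced record is 9,202 nt, which matches the stated backbone plus insert.

The viral genome is transcribed from an RSV promoter fused to a truncated HIV-1 5' LTR. This is followed by the Ψ packaging signal with a gag fragment, the RRE for Rev-dependent nuclear export, and a cPPT/CTS, and the genome ends in a ΔU3 3' LTR with a downstream SV40 poly(A) signal. Two expression units sit inside it. An SV40 promoter drives puromycin N-acetyltransferase for selecting transduced mammalian cells. A strong constitutive EF-1α promoter drives the human insert listed as TAZ, and a WPRE downstream enhances transcript expression.

The Entrez entry and the feature annotation both identify this ORF as TAFAZZIN (the Barth syndrome gene, G4.5) rather than the Hippo-pathway coactivator that shares the TAZ alias. The annotated match is to an isoform described as catalytically inactive. The annotated coding region is shorter than the stated insert size. The remainder may include the unique 24-bp barcode and flanking sequence, but the barcode is not annotated in the feature table.

The construct is intended for lentiviral overexpression of the ORF, individually or in pooled screens. In pooled screens the barcode identifies which ORF each cell received, for example in directed differentiation studies.
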