Addgene plasmid #142808: TFORF1550
Purpose: Lentiviral vector for overexpressing transcription factor ORFs with unique 24-bp barcodes. Barcodes facilitate identification of transcription factors in pooled screens.
Depositing lab: Feng Zhang. Depositing organization: Broad Institute. Publication: A transcription factor atlas of directed differentiation. Joung J, Ma S, Tay T, Geiger-Schuller KR, Kirchgatterer PC, Verdine VK, Guo B, Arias-Garcia MA, Allen WE, Singh A, Kuksenko O, Abudayyeh OO, Gootenberg JS, Fu Z, Macrae RK, Buenrostro JD, Regev A, Zhang F. Cell. 2023 Jan 5;186(1):209-229.e26. doi: 10.1016/j.cell.2022.11.026. PubMed 36608654.
Backbone
  Vector backbone: pLX_TRC317
  Backbone manufacturer: Broad Institute Genetic Perturbation Platform
  Backbone size w/o insert (bp): 8264
  Vector type: Mammalian Expression, Lentiviral
  Selectable markers: Puromycin
Growth in bacteria
  Bacterial resistance: Ampicillin, 100 μg/mL
  Growth temperature: 37°C
  Growth strain: NEB Stable
  Copy number: High Copy
Gene/Insert
  Gene/Insert name: TAZ
  Species: H. sapiens (human)
  Insert size (bp): 938
  Entrez Gene: TAFAZZIN (a.k.a. BTHS, CMD3A, EFE, EFE2, G4.5, LVNCX, TAZ, Taz1)
  Promoter: EF1a
  Cloning method: Unknown
  Sequencing primers: 5′ GGGTGGAGACTGAAGTTAGGCCAG; 3′ CACATAGCGTAAAAGGAGCAACATAG
Terms and licenses: Academic/Nonprofit Terms; Industry Terms: Not Available to Industry
Depositor comments: NM_181312,ENST00000475699 . The transcription factor ORF portion of this plasmid was synthesized by Genewiz. Please test multiple small colonies in case of plasmid recombination. To make this collection available in a timely manner, a portion of this collection was not fully sequenced by Addgene. If an Addgene verified full plasmid sequence is not available, please contact us prior to placing an order to request the full sequence.
How to cite: TFORF1550 was a gift from Feng Zhang (Addgene plasmid # 142808 ; http://n2t.net/addgene:142808 ; RRID:Addgene_142808)
