>Addgene plasmid #142808 | TFORF1550 | depositor partial sequence | sequence record 280562 | Insert
ACCGCCACCATGCCTCTGCACGTGAAGTGGCCGTTCCCCGCGGTGCCGCCGCTCACCTGGACCCTGGCCA
GCAGCGTCGTCATGGGCTTGGTGGGCACCTACAGCTGCTTCTGGACCAAGTACATGAACCACCTGACCGT
GCACAACAGGGAGGTGCTGTACGAGCTCATCGAGAAGCGAGGCCCGGCCACGCCCCTCATCACCGTGTCC
AATCACCAGTCCTGCATGGACGACCCTCATCTCTGGGGGATCCTGAAACTCCGCCACATCTGGAACCTGA
AGTTGATGCGTTGGACCCCTGCAGCTGCAGACATCTGCTTCACCAAGGAGCTACACTCCCACTTCTTCAG
CTTGGGCAAGTGTGTGCCTGTGTGCCGAGGAGCAGAATTTTTCCAAGCAGAGAATGAGGGGAAAGGTGTT
CTAGACACAGGCAGGCACATGCCAGGTGCTGGAAAAAGAAGAGAGAAAGGAGATGGCGTCTACCAGAAGG
GGATGGACTTCATTTTGGAGAAGCTCAACCATGGGGACTGGGTGCATATCTTCCCAGAAGGAATCGGGCG
CCTGATTGCTGAGTGTCATCTCAACCCCATCATCCTGCCCCTGTGGCATGTCGGAATGAATGACGTCCTT
CCTAACAGTCCGCCCTACTTCCCCCGCTTTGGACAGAAAATCACTGTGCTGATCGGGAAGCCCTTCAGTG
CCCTGCCTGTACTCGAGCGGCTCCGGGCGGAGAACAAGTCGGCTGTGGAGATGCGGAAAGCCCTGACGGA
CTTCATTCAAGAGGAATTCCAGCATCTGAAGACTCAGGCAGAGCAGCTCCACAACCACCTCCAGCCTGGG
AGATAGTAATGAACTAGTCCGTAACTTGAAAGTATTTCGATTTCTTGGCTTTATATATCTTGTGGAAAGG
ACGAGCAGCCTTACTATCCTAAGGTCTC
