>Addgene plasmid #142808 | TFORF1550 | depositor partial sequence | sequence record 280563 | Barcode
GCAGCCTTACTATCCTAAGGTCTC
